Addgene plasmid #125547: pDEST-N2H-N1
Purpose: (Empty Backbone) Gateway compatible N2H assay destination vector with N-terminus tagging of nanoluc fragment1
Depositing lab: Marc Vidal. Depositing organization: Dana-Farber Cancer Institute. Publication: Maximizing binary interactome mapping with a minimal number of assays. Choi SG, Olivet J, Cassonnet P, Vidalain PO, Luck K, Lambourne L, Spirohn K, Lemmens I, Dos Santos M, Demeret C, Jones L, Rangarajan S, Bian W, Coutant EP, Janin YL, van der Werf S, Trepte P, Wanker EE, De Las Rivas J, Tavernier J, Twizere JC, Hao T, Hill DE, Vidal M, Calderwood MA, Jacob Y. Nat Commun. 2019 Aug 29;10(1):3907. doi: 10.1038/s41467-019-11809-2. PubMed 31467278.
Backbone
  Vector backbone: pcDNA3.1
  Backbone manufacturer: our group built
  Backbone size (bp): 10091
  Vector type: Mammalian Expression, Bacterial Expression ; in vitro expression
  Promoter: synthetic promoter containing yeast, mammalian, and in vitro expression elements
  Selectable markers: LEU2
  Tag / fusion protein: NanoLuc fragment1 attached to n-terminus of Gateway cloning site (N terminal on backbone)
Growth in bacteria
  Bacterial resistance: Chloramphenicol and Ampicillin, 25 & 100 μg/mL
  Growth temperature: 37°C
  Growth strain: ccdB Survival
  Copy number: High Copy
Gene/Insert
  Cloning method: Gateway Cloning
Terms and licenses: Academic/Nonprofit Terms; Industry Terms: Not Available to Industry
Depositor comments: Please visit https://www.biorxiv.org/content/10.1101/530790v1.full for bioRxiv preprint.
How to cite: pDEST-N2H-N1 was a gift from Marc Vidal (Addgene plasmid # 125547 ; http://n2t.net/addgene:125547 ; RRID:Addgene_125547)
