[The description below was written by a language model from this plasmid's Addgene catalogue record and pLannotate feature annotations shown in this document.]
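Description:
pDEST-N2H-N1 is an empty Gateway destination vector for the N2H assay, a split-NanoLuc complementation method for detecting binary protein–protein interactions. It places NanoLuc fragment 1 at the N-terminus of whatever open reading frame is recombined in. The catalogue lists a pcDNA3.1-derived, lab-built backbone of about 10 kb. It is designed as a multi-host plasmid for yeast, mammalian cells and in vitro expression. In E. coli it replicates from a high-copy ColE1/pUC-type origin with ampicillin resistance, and an f1 origin is also present. In yeast it is maintained by a 2μ origin with LEU2 (under its own promoter) as the auxotrophic marker. An SV40 origin is also annotated.

The expression unit lies on the reverse strand and is driven by a composite synthetic promoter. The annotation detects a CMV enhancer and partial CMV promoter, an HSV TK promoter fragment and a T7 promoter. These are followed by a cripavirus IRES, which allows cap-independent translation initiation. No specific yeast promoter element was annotated, although the record says the promoter includes one. Downstream come the NanoLuc fragment and then the Gateway cassette, in which attR1 and attR2 flank a chloramphenicol resistance gene and the ccdB toxin. Because of ccdB, the unrecombined vector must be propagated in a ccdB-tolerant strain. An LR reaction with an entry clone replaces the cassette with the gene of interest, creating the fusion. An SV40 poly(A) signal and the yeast ADH1 terminator follow the cassette for termination in mammalian and yeast hosts. loxP and loxN sites are also annotated in this region, but the record does not state their purpose. The vector is meant to be paired with a complementary NanoLuc-fragment vector so that interaction of the two fusion proteins reconstitutes luciferase activity.
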