Features (pLannotate 1.2.2; 31 found; start..end, strand, type, name):
    177..584     +  promoter       LEU2 promoter: S. cerevisiae LEU2
    585..1679    +  CDS            LEU2: 3-isopropylmalate dehydrogenase, required for leucine biosynthesis; S. cerevisiae LEU2; yeast auxotrophic marker
   2041..2157    -  CDS            NFS1 (fragment): NFS1_YEAST - Also known as SPL1 From Saccharomyces cerevisiae (strain ATCC 204508 / S288c) (Baker's yeast).
   2156..2206    -  misc_feature   bom (fragment): basis of mobility region from pBR322
   2308..2343    -  CDS            rop (fragment): Rop protein, which maintains plasmids at low copy number; rop
   2411..3753    +  rep_origin     2μ ori: yeast 2μ plasmid origin of replication
   3780..3884    +  promoter       AmpR promoter: bla
   3885..4745    +  CDS            AmpR: β-lactamase; bla; confers resistance to ampicillin, carbenicillin, and related antibiotics
   4916..5504    +  rep_origin     ori: high-copy-number ColE1/pMB1/pBR322/pUC origin of replication
   5687..5740    +  CDS            lacI (fragment): lac repressor; lacI; The lac repressor binds to the lac operator to inhibit transcription in E. coli. This inhibition can be relieved by adding lactose or isopropyl-β-D-thiogalactopyranoside (IPTG).
   5774..5909    -  rep_origin     SV40 ori: SV40 origin of replication
   5924..5957    -  protein_bind   loxN: Cre-mediated recombination occurs in the 8-bp core sequence (GTATACCT). loxN sites are compatible with each other, but incompatible with loxP or lox2272 sites. Cre recombinase
   5962..6149    -  terminator     ADH1 terminator: S. cerevisiae ADH1; transcription terminator for the S. cerevisiae alcohol dehydrogenase 1 (ADH1) gene
   6214..6295    +  polyA_signal   SV40 poly(A) signal: SV40 polyadenylation signal
   6346..6379    -  protein_bind   loxP: Cre-mediated recombination occurs in the 8-bp core sequence (GCATACAT). Cre recombinase
   6417..6541    +  protein_bind   attR2: mutant version of attR; recombination site for the Gateway® LR reaction LR Clonase™
   6585..6887    -  CDS            ccdB: CCDB_ECOLI - Also known as G, letB, letD. Experimental evidence at protein level: Swiss-Prot protein existence level 1. Toxic component of a type II toxin-antitoxin (TA) system, functioning in plasmid maintainence. Responsible for the post- segregational killing (PSK) of plasmid-free cells, also referred to as a plasmid addiction system. Half-life of over 2 hours. Cell killing by CcdB is accompanied by filamentation, defects in chromosome and plasmid segregation, defects in cell division, formation of anucleate cells, decreased DNA synthesis and plasmid loss. Interferes with the activity of DN
   6892..7050    -  CDS            ccdA (fragment): CCDA_ECO57 - Also known as H, letA. Experimental evidence at protein level: Swiss-Prot protein existence level 1. Antitoxin component of a type II toxin-antitoxin (TA) system which inhibits the post-segregational killing (PSK) of plasmid-free cells, also referred to as a plasmid addiction system. Binds to and blocks the activity of CcdB; will also remove bound CcdB protein from the CcdB-GyrA complex by forming a CcdA-CcdB complex, a process termed rejuvenation. Functions as a transcriptional corepressor for the ccdAB operon, repression also requires CcdB (By similarity). From Escherichia coli
   7229..7888    -  CDS            CmR: chloramphenicol acetyltransferase; cat; confers resistance to chloramphenicol
   7889..7918    -  promoter       cat promoter (fragment): promoter of the E. coli cat gene encoding chloramphenicol acetyltransferase
   7942..7972    -  promoter       lac UV5 promoter: E. coli lac promoter with an "up" mutation
   7997..8121    -  protein_bind   attR1: mutant version of attR; recombination site for the Gateway® LR reaction LR Clonase™
   8155..8349    -  CDS            Nluc (fragment): NanoLuc® luciferase human codon-optimized
   8343..8543    -  ncRNA          IRES Cripavirus: Accession: RF00458 - Cripavirus internal ribosome entry site (IRES)
   8549..8567    -  promoter       T7 promoter: promoter for bacteriophage T7 RNA polymerase
   8571..8697    -  promoter       HSV TK promoter (fragment): herpes simplex virus thymidine kinase promoter
   8795..8943    -  promoter       CMV promoter (fragment): human cytomegalovirus (CMV) immediate early promoter
   8944..9321    -  enhancer       CMV enhancer: human cytomegalovirus immediate early enhancer
   9460..9888    +  rep_origin     f1 ori (sequence partly withheld): f1 bacteriophage origin of replication; arrow indicates direction of (+) strand synthesis
   9916..9968    -  misc_feature   bom (fragment): basis of mobility region from pBR322
   9999..37      +  CDS            YO192_YEAST (fragment) (across the origin): Experimental evidence at protein level: Swiss-Prot protein existence level 1. From Saccharomyces cerevisiae (strain ATCC 204508 / S288c) (Baker's yeast).
>Addgene plasmid #125547 | pDEST-N2H-N1 | addgene full sequence | sequence record 254706 | Addgene NGS Result
ACAATTACATCAAAATCCACATTCTCTTCAAAATCAATTGTCCTGTACTTCCTTGTTCATGTGTGTTCAA
AAACGTTATATTTATAGGATAATTATACTCTATTTCTCAACAAGTAATTGGTTGTTTGGCCGAGCGGTCT
AAGGCGCCTGATTCAAGAAATATCTTGACCGCAGTTAACTGTGGGAATACTCAGGTATCGTAAGATGCAA
GAGTTCGAATCTCTTAGCAACCATTATTTTTTTCCTCAACATAACGAGAACACACAGGGGCGCTATCGCA
CAGAATCAAATTCGATGACTGGAAATTTTTTGTTAATTTCAGAGGTCGCCTGACGCATATACCTTTTTCA
ACTGAAAAATTGGGAGAAAAAGGAAAGGTGAGAGCGCCGGAACCGGCTTTTCATATAGAATAGAGAAGCG
TTCATGACTAAATGCTTGCATCACAATACTTGAAGTTGACAATATTATTTAAGGACCTATTGTTTTTTCC
AATAGGTGGTTAGCAATCGTCTTACTTTCTAACTTTTCTTACCTTTTACATTTCAGCAATATATATATAT
ATATTTCAAGGATATACCATTCTAATGTCTGCCCCTAAGAAGATCGTCGTTTTGCCAGGTGACCACGTTG
GTCAAGAAATCACAGCCGAAGCCATTAAGGTTCTTAAAGCTATTTCTGATGTTCGTTCCAATGTCAAGTT
CGATTTCGAAAATCATTTAATTGGTGGTGCTGCTATCGATGCTACAGGTGTTCCACTTCCAGATGAGGCG
CTGGAAGCCTCCAAGAAGGCTGATGCCGTTTTGTTAGGTGCTGTGGGTGGTCCTAAATGGGGTACCGGTA
GTGTTAGACCTGAACAAGGTTTACTAAAAATCCGTAAAGAACTTCAATTGTACGCCAACTTAAGACCATG
TAACTTTGCATCCGACTCTCTTTTAGACTTATCTCCAATCAAGCCACAATTTGCTAAAGGTACTGACTTC
GTTGTTGTCAGAGAATTAGTGGGAGGTATTTACTTTGGTAAGAGAAAGGAAGACGATGGTGATGGTGTCG
CTTGGGATAGTGAACAATACACCGTTCCAGAAGTGCAAAGAATCACAAGAATGGCCGCTTTCATGGCCCT
ACAACATGAGCCACCATTGCCTATTTGGTCCTTGGATAAAGCTAATGTTTTGGCCTCTTCAAGATTATGG
AGAAAAACTGTGGAGGAAACCATCAAGAACGAATTCCCTACATTGAAGGTTCAACATCAATTGATTGATT
CTGCCGCCATGATCCTAGTTAAGAACCCAACCCACCTAAATGGTATTATAATCACCAGCAACATGTTTGG
TGATATCATCTCCGATGAAGCCTCCGTTATCCCAGGTTCCTTGGGTTTGTTGCCATCTGCGTCCTTGGCC
TCTTTGCCAGACAAGAACACCGCATTTGGTTTGTACGAACCATGCCACGGTTCTGCTCCAGATTTGCCAA
AGAATAAGGTCAACCCTATCGCCACTATCTTGTCTGCTGCAATGATGTTGAAATTGTCATTGAACTTGCC
TGAAGAAGGTAAGGCCATTGAAGATGCAGTTAAAAAGGTTTTGGATGCAGGTATCAGAACTGGTGATTTA
GGTGGTTCCAACAGTACCACCGAAGTCGGTGATGCTGTCGCCGAAGAAGTTAAGAAAATCCTTGCTTAAA
AAGATTCTCTTTTTTTATGATATTTGTACATAAACTTTATAAATGAAATTCATAATAGAAACGACACGAA
ATTACAAAATGGAATATGTTCATAGGGTAGACGAAACTATATACGCAATCTACATACATTTATCAAGAAG
GAGAAAAAGGAGGATGTAAAGGAATACAGGTAAGCAAATTGATACTAATGGCTCAACGTGATAAGGAAAA
AGAATTGCACTTTAACATTAATATTGACAAGGAGGAGGGCACCACACAAAAAGTTAGGTGTAACAGAAAA
TCATGAAACTATGATTCCTAATTTATATATTGGAGGATTTTCTCTAAAAAAAAAAAAATACAACAAATAA
AAAACACTCAATGACCTGACCATTTGATGGAGTTTAAGTCAATACCTTCTTGAACCATTTCCCATAATGG
TGAAAGTTCCCTCAAGAATTTTACTCTGTCAGAAACGGCCTTAACGACGTAGTCGATATGGTGCACTCTC
AGTACAATCTGCTCTGATGCCGCATAGTTAAGCCAGCCCCGACACCCGCCAACACCCGCTGACGCGCCCT
GACGGGCTTGTCTGCTCCCGGCATCCGCTTACAGACAAGCTGTGACCGTCTCCGGGAGCTGCATGTGTCA
GAGGTTTTCACCGTCATCACCGAAACGCGCGAGACGAAAGGGCCTCGTGATACGCCTATTTTTATAGGTT
AATGTCATGATAATAATGGTTTCTTAGTATGATCCAATATCAAAGGAAATGATAGCATTGAAGGATGAGA
CTAATCCAATTGAGGAGTGGCAGCATATAGAACAGCTAAAGGGTAGTGCTGAAGGAAGCATACGATACCC
CGCATGGAATGGGATAATATCACAGGAGGTACTAGACTACCTTTCATCCTACATAAATAGACGCATATAA
GTACGCATTTAAGCATAAACACGCACTATGCCGTTCTTCTCATGTATATATATATACAGGCAACACGCAG
ATATAGGTGCGACGTGAACAGTGAGCTGTATGTGCGCAGCTCGCGTTGCATTTTCGGAAGCGCTCGTTTT
CGGAAACGCTTTGAAGTTCCTATTCCGAAGTTCCTATTCTCTAGAAAGTATAGGAACTTCAGAGCGCTTT
TGAAAACCAAAAGCGCTCTGAAGACGCACTTTCAAAAAACCAAAAACGCACCGGACTGTAACGAGCTACT
AAAATATTGCGAATACCGCTTCCACAAACATTGCTCAAAAGTATCTCTTTGCTATATATCTCTGTGCTAT
ATCCCTATATAACCTACCCATCCACCTTTCGCTCCTTGAACTTGCATCTAAACTCGACCTCTACATTTTT
TATGTTTATCTCTAGTATTACTCTTTAGACAAAAAAATTGTAGTAAGAACTATTCATAGAGTGAATCGAA
AACAATACGAAAATGTAAACATTTCCTATACGTAGTATATAGAGACAAAATAGAAGAAACCGTTCATAAT
TTTCTGACCAATGAAGAATCATCAACGCTATCACTTTCTGTTCACAAAGTATGCGCAATCCACATCGGTA
TAGAATATAATCGGGGATGCCTTTATCTTGAAAAAATGCACCCGCAGCTTCGCTAGTAATCAGTAAACGC
GGGAAGTGGAGTCAGGCTTTTTTTATGGAAGAGAAAATAGACACCAAAGTAGCCTTCTTCTAACCTTAAC
GGACCTACAGTGCAAAAAGTTATCAAGAGACTGCATTATAGAGCGCACAAAGGAGAAAAAAAGTAATCTA
AGATGCTTTGTTAGAAAAATAGCGCTCTCGGGATGCATTTTTGTAGAACAAAAAAGAAGTATAGATTCTT
TGTTGGTAAAATAGCGCTCTCGCGTTGCATTTCTGTTCTGTAAAAATGCAGCTCAGATTCTTTGTTTGAA
AAATTAGCGCTCTCGCGTTGCATTTTTGTTTTACAAAAATGAAGCACAGATTCTTCGTTGGTAAAATAGC
GCTTTCGCGTTGCATTTCTGTTCTGTAAAAATGCAGCTCAGATTCTTTGTTTGAAAAATTAGCGCTCTCG
CGTTGCATTTTTGTTCTACAAAATGAAGCACAGATGCTTCGTTCAGGTGGCACTTTTCGGGGAAATGTGC
GCGGAACCCCTATTTGTTTATTTTTCTAAATACATTCAAATATGTATCCGCTCATGAGACAATAACCCTG
ATAAATGCTTCAATAATATTGAAAAAGGAAGAGTATGAGTATTCAACATTTCCGTGTCGCCCTTATTCCC
TTTTTTGCGGCATTTTGCCTTCCTGTTTTTGCTCACCCAGAAACGCTGGTGAAAGTAAAAGATGCTGAAG
ATCAGTTGGGTGCACGAGTGGGTTACATCGAACTGGATCTCAACAGCGGTAAGATCCTTGAGAGTTTTCG
CCCCGAAGAACGTTTTCCAATGATGAGCACTTTTAAAGTTCTGCTATGTGGCGCGGTATTATCCCGTATT
GACGCCGGGCAAGAGCAACTCGGTCGCCGCATACACTATTCTCAGAATGACTTGGTTGAGTACTCACCAG
TCACAGAAAAGCATCTTACGGATGGCATGACAGTAAGAGAATTATGCAGTGCTGCCATAACCATGAGTGA
TAACACTGCGGCCAACTTACTTCTGACAACGATCGGAGGACCGAAGGAGCTAACCGCTTTTTTGCACAAC
ATGGGGGATCATGTAACTCGCCTTGATCGTTGGGAACCGGAGCTGAATGAAGCCATACCAAACGACGAGC
GTGACACCACGATGCCTGTAGCAATGGCAACAACGTTGCGCAAACTATTAACTGGCGAACTACTTACTCT
AGCTTCCCGGCAACAATTAATAGACTGGATGGAGGCGGATAAAGTTGCAGGACCACTTCTGCGCTCGGCC
CTTCCGGCTGGCTGGTTTATTGCTGATAAATCTGGAGCCGGTGAGCGTGGATCTCGCGGTATCATTGCAG
CACTGGGGCCAGATGGTAAGCCCTCCCGTATCGTAGTTATCTACACGACGGGGAGTCAGGCAACTATGGA
TGAACGAAATAGACAGATCGCTGAGATAGGTGCCTCACTGATTAAGCATTGGTAACTGTCAGACCAAGTT
TACTCATATATACTTTAGATTGATTTAAAACTTCATTTTTAATTTAAAAGGATCTAGGTGAAGATCCTTT
TTGATAATCTCATGACCAAAATCCCTTAACGTGAGTTTTCGTTCCACTGAGCGTCAGACCCCGTAGAAAA
GATCAAAGGATCTTCTTGAGATCCTTTTTTTCTGCGCGTAATCTGCTGCTTGCAAACAAAAAAACCACCG
CTACCAGCGGTGGTTTGTTTGCCGGATCAAGAGCTACCAACTCTTTTTCCGAAGGTAACTGGCTTCAGCA
GAGCGCAGATACCAAATACTGTTCTTCTAGTGTAGCCGTAGTTAGGCCACCACTTCAAGAACTCTGTAGC
ACCGCCTACATACCTCGCTCTGCTAATCCTGTTACCAGTGGCTGCTGCCAGTGGCGATAAGTCGTGTCTT
ACCGGGTTGGACTCAAGACGATAGTTACCGGATAAGGCGCAGCGGTCGGGCTGAACGGGGGGTTCGTGCA
CACAGCCCAGCTTGGAGCGAACGACCTACACCGAACTGAGATACCTACAGCGTGAGCTATGAGAAAGCGC
CACGCTTCCCGAAGGGAGAAAGGCGGACAGGTATCCGGTAAGCGGCAGGGTCGGAACAGGAGAGCGCACG
AGGGAGCTTCCAGGGGGAAACGCCTGGTATCTTTATAGTCCTGTCGGGTTTCGCCACCTCTGACTTGAGC
GTCGATTTTTGTGATGCTCGTCAGGGGGGCGGAGCCTATGGAAAAACGCCAGCAACGCGGCCTTTTTACG
GTTCCTGGCCTTTTGCTGGCCTTTTGCTCACATGTTCTTTCCTGCGTTATCCCCTGATTCTGTGGATAAC
CGTATTACCGCCTTTGAGTGAGCTGATACCGCTCGCCGCAGCCGAACGACCGAGCGCAGCGAGTCAGTGA
GCGAGGAAGCGGAAGAGCGCCCAATACGCAAACCGCCTCTCCCCGCGCGTTGGCCGATTCATTAATGCAG
TCCTGTCTCTTGTTCGATCTTTGCAAAAGCCTCGGCCTCCAAAAAAGCGTCCTCACTACTTCTGGAATAG
CTCAGAGGCCGAGGCGGCCTCGGCCTCTGCATAAATAAAAAAAATTAGTCAGCCATGAGGCGGAGAATGG
GCGGAACTGGGCGGAGTTAGGGGCGGGATGGGCGGAGTTAGGCATAACTTCGTATAAGGTATACTATACG
AAGTTATTCCGCCGGTAGAGGTGTGGTCAATAAGAGCGACCTCATGCTATACCTGAGAAAGCAACCTGAC
CTACAGGAAAGAGTTACTCAAGAACAAGAATTTTCGTTTTAAAACCTAAGAGTCACTTTAAAATTTGTAT
ACACTTATTTTTTTTATAACTTATTTAATAATAAAAATCATAAATCATAAGAAATTCGCTTTAAAAAACC
TCCCACATCTCCCCCTGAACCTGAAACATAAAATGAATGCAATTGTTGTTGTTAACTTGTTTATTGCAGC
TTATAATGGTTACAAATAAAGCAATAGCATCACAAATTTCACAAATAAAGCATTTTTTTCACTGCATTCT
TGTTGTGGTTTGTCCAAACTCATCAATGTATCTTATCATGTCTCCATAACTTCGTATAATGTATGCTATA
CGAAGTTATGTTCGCTACCTTAGGACCGTTATAGTTACTTACTTACACCACTTTGTACAAGAAAGCTGAA
CGAGAAACGTAAAATGATATAAATATCAATATATTAAATTAGATTTTGCATAAAAAACAGACTACATAAT
ACTGTAAAACACAACATATCCAGTCACTATGGTCGACCTGCAGACTGGCTGTGTATAAGGGAGCCTGACA
TTTATATTCCCCAGAACATCAGGTTAATGGCGTTTTTGATGTCATTTTCGCGGTGGCTGAGATCAGCCAC
TTCTTCCCCGATAACGGAGACCGGCACACTGGCCATATCGGTGGTCATCATGCGCCAGCTTTCATCCCCG
ATATGCACCACCGGGTAAAGTTCACGGGAGACTTTATCTGACAGCAGACGTGCACTGGCCAGGGGGATCA
CCATCCGTCGCCCGGGCGTGTCAATAATATCACTCTGTACATCCACAAACAGACGATAACGGCTCTCTCT
TTTATAGGTGTAAACCTTAAACTGCATTTCACCAGCCCCTGTTCTCGTCAGCAAAAGAGCCGTTCATTTC
AATAAACCGGGCGACCTCAGCCATCCCTTCCTGATTTTCCGCTTTCCAGCGTTCGGCACGCAGACGACGG
GCTTCATTCTGCATGGTTGTGCTTACCAGACCGGAGATATTGACATCATATATGCCTTGAGCAACTGATA
GCTGTCGCTGTCAACTGTCACTGTAATACGCTGCTTCATAGCATACCTCTTTTTGACATACTTCGGGTAT
ACATATCAGTATATATTCTTATACCGCAAAAATCAGCGCGCAAATACGCATACTGTTATCTGGCTTTTAG
TAAGCCGGATCCACGCGTTTACGCCCCGCCCTGCCACTCATCGCAGTACTGTTGTAATTCATTAAGCATT
CTGCCGACATGGAAGCCATCACAAACGGCATGATGAACCTGAATCGCCAGCGGCATCAGCACCTTGTCGC
CTTGCGTATAATATTTGCCCATGGTGAAAACGGGGGCGAAGAAGTTGTCCATATTGGCCACGTTTAAATC
AAAACTGGTGAAACTCACCCAGGGATTGGCTGAGACGAAAAACATATTCTCAATAAACCCTTTAGGGAAA
TAGGCCAGGTTTTCACCGTAACACGCCACATCTTGCGAATATATGTGTAGAAACTGCCGGAAATCGTCGT
GGTATTCACTCCAGAGCGATGAAAACGTTTCAGTTTGCTCATGGAAAACGGTGTAACAAGGGTGAACACT
ATCCCATATCACCAGCTCACCGTCTTTCATTGCCATACGGAATTCCGGATGAGCATTCATCAGGCGGGCA
AGAATGTGAATAAAGGCCGGATAAAACTTGTGCTTATTTTTCTTTACGGTCTTTAAAAAGGCCGTAATAT
CCAGCTGAACGGTCTGGTTATAGGTACATTGAGCAACTGACTGAAATGCCTCAAAATGTTCTTTACGATG
CCATTGGGATATATCAACGGTGGTATATCCAGTGATTTTTTTCTCCATTTTAGCTTCCTTAGCTCCTGAA
AATCTCGACGGATCCTAACTCAAAATCCACACATTATACGAGCCGGAAGCATAAAGTGTAAAGCCTGGGG
TGCCTAATGCGGCCGCCATAGTGACTGGATATGTTGTGTTTTACAGTATTATGTAGTCTGTTTTTTATGC
AAAATCTAATTTAATATATTGATATTTATATCATTTTACGTTTCTCGTTCAGCTTTTTTGTACAAACTTG
TGATGGGACTGCCCCCTCCACCACTGCCCCCTCCACCTTCATACGGGATGATGACATGGATGTCGATCTT
CAGCCCATTTTCACCGCTCAGGACAATCCTTTGGATCGGAGTTACGGACACCCCGAGATTCTGAAACAAA
CTGGACACACCTCCCTGTTCAAGGACTTGGTCCAGGTTGTAGCCGGCTGTCTGTCGCCAGTCCCCAACGA
AATCTTCGAGTGTGAAGACGCCCATAGGTAAATTTCTTAGGTTTTTCGACTACCTAATCTGAAAAACCGC
AGAGAGGGCTTCCTGGATATTGTGGGGCTGCCACTAGGCATCCTGGAACGTAAAGCTAAATAGCTAACCT
AAATACAAAAATAGCACTACTTGTAATTTATTAACCTCTCAAAATTGTATTTACAAGCAAGATCACATTT
TTGCTTTCCCTATAGTGAGTCGTATTAAGAGCTCGGTGTTCGAGGATCCACACGCGTCACCTTTTATATG
CGAAGTGGACCTGGGACCGCGCCGCCCCGACTGCATCTGCGTGTTCGAATTCGCCAATGACAAGACGCTG
GGCGGGGTTTGTGTCATCATAGATCTAAAGACATGCTTAATTAATCACATGCTAGGCGCGCCTTAATTAA
AAATTTCAGTGGCGCGCCTTAATTAATTCAAGGAGGGGCGCGCCCGATCGCAGTTGTTACGACATTTTGG
AAAGTCCCGTTGATTTTGGTGCCAAAACAAACTCCCATTGACGTCAATGGGGTGGAGACTTGGAAATCCC
CGTGAGTCAAACCGCTATCCACGCCCATTGGTGTACTGCCAAAACCGCATCACCATGGTAATAGCGATGA
CTAATACGTAGATGTACTGCCAAGTAGGAAAGTCCCGTAAGGTCATGTACTGGGCATAATGCCAGGCGGG
CCATTTACCGTCATTGACGTCAATAGGGGGCGGACTTGGCATATGATACACTTGATGTACTGCCAAGTGG
GCAGTTTACCGTAAATACTCCACCCATTGACGTCAATGGAAAGTCCCTATTGGCGTTACTATGGGAACAT
ACGTCATTATTGACGTCAATGGGCGGGGGTCGTTGGGCGGTCAGCCAGGCGGGCCATTTACCGTAAGTTA
TGTAACGCGGAACTCCATATATGGGCTATGAACTAATGACCCCGTAATTGATTACTATTAATAACTAGTC
AATAATCAATGCCAACATGGCGGTCATATTGGACATGAGCCAATATAAATGTACATATTATGATATAGAT
ACAACGTATGCAATGGCCAATAGCCAATATTGATTTATGCTATATAACCAATGAATAATATGGCTAATGG
CCAATATTG
[124 nt withheld, positions 9460-9583]
C
[91 nt withheld, positions 9585-9675]
A
[49 nt withheld, positions 9677-9725]
CCTTTGACGTTGGAGTCCACGTTCTTT
[37 nt withheld, positions 9753-9789]
ACCCTATCTCGGTCTATTCTTTTGATTTATAAGGGATTTTGCCGATTTCGGCCTATTGGTTAAAAAATGA
GCTGATTTAACAAAAATTTAACGCGAATTTTAACAAAATATTAACGCTTACAATTTCCTGATGCGGTATT
TTCTCCTTACGCATCTGTGCGGTATTTCACACCGCATATCGACCGGTCGAGGAGAACTTCTAGTATATCT
ACATACCTAATATTATTGCCTTATTAAAAATGGAATCCCA
